Addgene plasmid #248747: pEM665
Purpose: PBT0779 biosensor circuit (pLacI69 version) in pNBU2 integrative Bacteroides plasmid
Depositing lab: Carolina Tropini. Depositing organization: University of British Columbia. Publication: A Bacteroides synthetic biology toolkit to build an in vivo malabsorption biosensor. McCallum G, Burckhardt JC, He J, Hong A, Potvin-Trottier L, Tropini C. Cell. 2026 Feb 19;189(4):1245-1261.e21. doi: 10.1016/j.cell.2025.12.052. Epub 2026 Jan 28. PubMed 41610848.
Backbone
  Vector backbone: pNBU2
  Vector type: Bacterial Expression
Growth in bacteria
  Bacterial resistance: Ampicillin, 100 μg/mL
  Growth temperature: 37°C
  Growth strain: Invitrogen One Shot PIR2 Chemically Competent
  Copy number: Low Copy
Gene/Insert
  Gene/Insert name: PBfP1E6-RBS1PLP-mScarletI3-rrnBT2-PBT0779-LacI-rrnBT2-pLacI69-RBS1PLP-mGL-rrnBT2
  Species: Synthetic
  Cloning method: Golden Gate
Terms and licenses: Academic/Nonprofit Terms; Industry Terms: Not Available to Industry
How to cite: pEM665 was a gift from Carolina Tropini (Addgene plasmid # 248747 ; http://n2t.net/addgene:248747 ; RRID:Addgene_248747)
