[The description below was written by a language model from this plasmid's Addgene catalogue record and pLannotate feature annotations shown in this document.]
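Description:
pEM665 is a low-copy bacterial expression plasmid built on the pNBU2 backbone, an integrative vector for Bacteroides, and it carries a synthetic three-unit biosensor circuit assembled by Golden Gate cloning. The backbone replicates from the R6K γ origin, which depends on the pi initiator protein and therefore requires a pir-expressing E. coli host. Selection in E. coli is by ampicillin through AmpR. An incP oriT with an adjacent traJ fragment allows conjugative transfer into a recipient. An erm-type rRNA methylase gene, annotated by similarity as ermC', would provide macrolide-lincosamide resistance, presumably for selecting Bacteroides recipients. The annotation does not pick up an integrase or attachment site, and a roughly 2 kb stretch upstream of AmpR is left unannotated, so the integration machinery implied by the pNBU2 name is not documented in the feature table.

According to the insert name, the first unit expresses mScarlet-I3 from the PBfP1E6 promoter and the RBS1PLP ribosome binding site; the annotation tool matches this as a fragment of a related mScarlet variant. It most likely serves as a constant red reference signal. The second unit places LacI under the PBT0779 promoter, the sensing element of the circuit. The third drives mGreenLantern from pLacI69, a promoter region carrying two annotated lac operators. Activity at PBT0779 should thus raise LacI levels and repress green fluorescence, giving an inverted readout. The units are separated by rrnB terminators, although the one following lacI is annotated as T1 rather than the T2 given in the insert name. A short hit to a polyphosphate kinase within the promoter region is probably spurious. The associated work describes a Bacteroides toolkit for an in vivo malabsorption biosensor, but the record does not state what signal PBT0779 responds to.
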