Features (pLannotate 1.2.2; 15 found; start..end, strand, type, name):
    207..877     +  CDS            mScarlet-2I (fragment): mScarlet-I derivative in which the N- and C-termini have been modified to reduce cytotoxicity (Valbuena et al., 2020) preserves the original mammalian codon optimization
    919..946     +  terminator     rrnB T2 terminator: transcription terminator T2 from the E. coli rrnB gene
    989..1111    -  CDS            PK21_RHOPA (fragment): Experimental evidence at protein level: Swiss-Prot protein existence level 1. Uses inorganic polyphosphate (polyP) as a donor to convert ADP to ATP. From Rhodopseudomonas palustris (strain ATCC BAA-98 / CGA009).
   1483..2553    +  CDS            lacI: lac repressor; lacI; The lac repressor binds to the lac operator to inhibit transcription in E. coli. This inhibition can be relieved by adding lactose or isopropyl-β-D-thiogalactopyranoside (IPTG).
   2668..2749    +  terminator     rrnB T1 terminator: Escherichia coli rrnB; transcription terminator T1 from the E. coli rrnB gene
   2850..2866    +  protein_bind   lac operator: The lac repressor binds to the lac operator to inhibit transcription in E. coli. This inhibition can be relieved by adding lactose or isopropyl-β-D-thiogalactopyranoside (IPTG). lac repressor encoded by lacI
   2887..2903    +  protein_bind   lac operator: The lac repressor binds to the lac operator to inhibit transcription in E. coli. This inhibition can be relieved by adding lactose or isopropyl-β-D-thiogalactopyranoside (IPTG). lac repressor encoded by lacI
   2995..3714    +  CDS            mGreenLantern: monomeric GFP derivative that displays exceptionally high brightness in cells (Campbell et al., 2020)
   3735..3762    +  terminator     rrnB T2 terminator: transcription terminator T2 from the E. coli rrnB gene
   5742..6602    -  CDS            AmpR: β-lactamase; bla; confers resistance to ampicillin, carbenicillin, and related antibiotics
   6603..6619    -  promoter       AmpR promoter (fragment): bla
   7090..7818    +  CDS            ermC': ERM_BACIU - Experimental evidence at protein level: Swiss-Prot protein existence level 1. This protein produces a dimethylation of the adenine residue at position 2085 in 23S rRNA, resulting in reduced affinity between ribosomes and macrolide-lincosamide-streptogramin B antibiotics. From Bacillus subtilis.
   7894..8282    -  rep_origin     R6K γ ori: γ replication origin from E. coli plasmid R6K; requires the R6K initiator protein pi for replication
   8453..8562    +  oriT           oriT: incP origin of transfer
   8595..8640    +  CDS            traJ (fragment): oriT-recognizing protein; traJ
>Addgene plasmid #248747 | pEM665 | addgene full sequence | sequence record 496325 | Addgene NGS Result
CAATTGGGCTACCTTTTTTTTGTTTTGTTTGCAATGGTTAATCTATTGTTAAAATTTAAAGTTTCACTTG
AACTTTCAAATAATGTTCTTATATTTGCAGTGTCGAAAGAAACAAAGTAGGACTGATCACACAACATTTA
AAAAATAACATTATGAAAGCACTCGAAAAGAGATTCAAAGGTAATATTAACAATAATTTATTTTCAATGG
ATAGCACCGAGGCAGTGATCAAGGAGTTCATGCGGTTCAAGGTGCACATGGAGGGCTCCATGAACGGCCA
CGAGTTCGAGATCGAGGGCGAGGGCGAGGGCCGCCCCTACGAGGGCACCCAGACCGCCAAGCTGAAGGTG
ACCAAGGGTGGCCCCCTGCCCTTCTCCTGGGACATCCTGTCCCCTCAGTTCATGTACGGCTCCAGGGCCT
TCATCAAGCACCCCGCCGACATCCCCGACTACTGGAAGCAGTCCTTCCCCGAGGGCTTCAAGTGGGAGCG
CGTGATGATCTTCGAGGACGGCGGCACCGTGTCCGTGACCCAGGACACCTCCCTGGAGGACGGCACCCTG
ATCTACAAGGTGAAGCTCCGCGGCGGCAACTTCCCTCCTGACGGCCCCGTAATGCAGAAGAGGACAATGG
GCTGGGAAGCATCCACCGAGCGGTTGTACCCCGAGGACGTCGTGCTGAAGGGCGACATTAAGATGGCCCT
GCGCCTGAAGGACGGCGGCCGCTACCTGGCGGACTTCAAGACCACCTACAAGGCCAAGAAGCCCGTGCAG
ATGCCCGGCGCCTTCAACATCGACCGCAAGTTGGACATCACCTCCCACAACGAGGACTACACCGTGGTGG
AACAGTACGAACGCTCCGTGGCCCGCCACTCCACCGGCGGCTCCGGTGGCTCCTAATAAATCCTAGCTGA
TTAGCTCGAGAAGGCCATCCTGACGGATGGCCTTTTTTTTGTATGGGGACTCTGAGAACCCTACCTTTCA
AACCCCGAGGCAGCATCCATTGCCTGAAAAATAACCAGAACCGAGTAGCGGTCTTGTGCATAAAGCATAC
TTTGCAGTTCTGACAGCTTTTCGATATTTTGGGCTAACTGTTCTTTGGCATCCTGTTTGGACATATCAGC
AGTAAATGAGGGATTGAAATCGGATACATGATGTTCCTTCCCCGGTTTGGCTGTAAGCTCTTTTAAGACT
TCTTTTTTCATTGTTGTATAATTAGGTTGTTATAGGTATATAACAGTTGAATAAAGAAATCAGTTCTTGC
CAAATTAAGAGCGTTGAATAGTAATTCCCCAATTATGTATCAACAGATTCTACATAATTCCACACTAATT
CCACAATTATATTTATATTGTCTGCTGTTTATATGTTTGATTATCAGTTATATATGGCGGAGTGAAACGT
TTGGCATCTGCTTTGCTATATATTAAGTACAAGAAACAATAGTTCTATTATTCACACTTAAAAAATTACG
ATTATGGTGAATGTGAAACCAGTAACGTTATACGATGTCGCAGAGTATGCCGGTGTCTCTTATCAGACCG
TTTCCCGCGTGGTGAACCAGGCCAGCCACGTTTCTGCGAAAACGCGGGAAAAAGTGGAAGCGGCGATGGC
GGAGCTGAATTACATTCCCAACCGCGTGGCACAACAACTGGCGGGCAAACAGTCGTTGCTGATTGGCGTT
GCCACCTCCAGTCTGGCCCTGCACGCGCCGTCGCAAATTGTCGCGGCGATTAAATCTCGCGCCGATCAAC
TGGGTGCCAGCGTGGTGGTGTCGATGGTAGAACGAAGCGGCGTCGAAGCCTGTAAAGCGGCGGTGCACAA
TCTTCTCGCGCAACGCGTCAGTGGGCTGATCATTAACTATCCGCTGGATGACCAGGATGCCATTGCTGTG
GAAGCTGCCTGCACTAATGTTCCGGCGTTATTTCTTGATGTCTCTGACCAGACACCCATCAACAGTATTA
TTTTCTCCCATGAAGACGGTACGCGACTGGGCGTGGAGCATCTGGTCGCATTGGGTCACCAGCAAATCGC
GCTGTTAGCGGGCCCATTAAGTTCTGTCTCGGCGCGTCTGCGTCTGGCTGGCTGGCATAAATATCTCACT
CGCAATCAAATTCAGCCGATAGCGGAACGGGAAGGCGACTGGAGTGCCATGTCCGGTTTTCAACAAACCA
TGCAAATGCTGAATGAGGGCATCGTTCCCACTGCGATGCTGGTTGCCAACGATCAGATGGCGCTGGGCGC
AATGCGCGCCATTACCGAGTCCGGGCTGCGCGTTGGTGCGGATATCTCGGTAGTGGGATACGACGATACC
GAAGACAGCTCATGTTATATCCCGCCGTTAACCACCATCAAACAGGATTTTCGCCTGCTGGGGCAAACCA
GCGTGGACCGCTTGCTGCAACTCTCTCAGGGCCAGGCGGTGAAGGGCAATCAGCTGTTGCCAGTTTCACT
GGTGAAAAGAAAAACCACCCTGGCGCCCAATACGCAAACCGCCTCTCCCCGCGCGTTGGCCGATTCATTA
ATGCAGCTGGCACGACAGGTTTCCCGACTGGAAGAGACGTAAGTGGAGTGACCTTAAATCAAGGACGATA
TTAATCGGAAGGAGTATTCAACGTGATGAAGTCGCAGGGTTGACGTGGGACGTCTCTGATCGGATCTCCA
GGCATATAAAACGAAAGGCTCAGTCGAAAGACTGGGCCTTTCGTTTTATCTGTTGTTTGTCGGTGAACGC
TCTCCTGAGTAGGACAAATCCCAAAGCACTGCTCGCTTTGTTAAGGGTATTCGAGCATTACCTCATACTT
TGGATTTTTTTTTGTTTTGTTTGCAATGGTTAATCTATTGTTAAAATTTTTGTGAGCGGATAACAATTCA
AATAATGTTCTTATATTTGTGAGCGGATAACAAACAAAGTAGGATCACACAACATTTAAAAAATAACATT
ATGAAAGCACTCGAAAAGAGATTCAAAGGTAATATTAACAATAATTTATTTTCAATGGTGAGCAAGGGCG
AGGAGCTGTTCACCGGGGTGGTGCCCATCCTGGTCGAGCTGGACGGCGACGTAAACGGCCACAAGTTCAG
CGTCCGCGGCGAGGGCGAGGGCGATGCCACCAACGGCAAGCTGACCCTGAAGTTCATCTGCACCACCGGC
AAGCTGCCCGTGCCCTGGCCCACCCTCGTGACCACCTTAGGCTACGGCGTGGCCTGCTTCGCCCGCTACC
CCGACCACATGAAGCAGCACGACTTCTTCAAGTCCGCCATGCCCGAAGGCTACGTCCAGGAGCGCACCAT
CTCTTTCAAGGACGACGGTACCTACAAGACCCGCGCCGAGGTGAAGTTCGAGGGCGACACCCTGGTGAAC
CGCATCGTGCTGAAGGGCATCGACTTCAAGGAGGACGGCAACATCCTGGGGCACAAGCTGGAGTACAACT
TCAACAGCCACAAGGTCTATATCACGGCCGACAAGCAGAAGAACGGCATCAAGGCTAACTTCAAGACCCG
CCACAACGTTGAGGACGGCGGCGTGCAGCTCGCCGACCACTACCAGCAGAACACCCCCATCGGCGACGGC
CCCGTGCTGCTGCCCGACAACCACTACCTGAGCCATCAGTCCAAGCTGAGCAAAGACCCCAACGAGAAGC
GCGATCACATGGTCCTGAAGGAGAGGGTGACCGCCGCCGGGATTACACATGACATGGACGAGCTGTACAA
GTAATAGCGTTCAGCTCGACTGTGAGAAGGCCATCCTGACGGATGGCCTTTTTTTTTCGTTATAACTAGT
TGCGTTCCTAGCCGCTACTAGTGTAATTGCCTATCTTCCAGTGATGGAACAGCATTTGTGCATTGGCTGC
AACAATCAGCCTTACTTGTGCCTGTTCTATTTCCGAACCGACCGCTTGTATGAATGCATCAAAATTCGTT
TTCTCTACGTTGGATTCCTTGTTGCTCATATTGTGATGATAATTTCTACAAATATAGTCATTGGTAACTA
TCTATGAAACTGTTTGATACTTTTATAGTTGATTAAACTTGTTCATGGCATTTGCCTTAATATCATCCGC
TATGTCAATGTAGGGTTTCATAGCTTTGTAGTCGCTGTGTCCCGTCCATTTCATGACCACCTGTGCCGGG
ATTCCGAGAGCCAGCGCATTGCAGATGAATGTCCTTTTTCCTGCATGGGTACTGAGCAAAGCGTATTTGT
GTGTGACTTCATCAATACGTTCATTTCCCTTGTAGTAGGTTTCCCGTACAGGCTCGTTGATTTCTGCCAG
TTCGCCCAGCTCTTTCAGGTAATCGTTCATCTTCTGGTTGCTGATGACGGGCAGAGCCATGTAATTCTCG
AAATGGATGTCCTTGTATTTGTCCAGTATGGCTTTGCTGTATTTGTTCAGTTCAATCGTCAGGCTGTCGG
CAGTCTTGACTGTGGTTATTTCGATGTGGTCGGACTTCACATCGCTTCTTTTCAGATTGCGAACATCCGA
ATACCGCAAACTCGTAAAGCAGCAGAACAGGAAAACATCACGCACACGTTCCAGGTATTGCTTATCCTTG
GGTATCTGGTAGTCTTTCAGCTTGTTCAGTTCATCCCAAGTCAGGAAGATTACTTTTTTCGAGGTGGTTT
TCAGTTTCGGTTTGAACGTATCGTATGCAATGTTCTGATGATGTCCTTTCTTGAAGCTCCAGCGCAGGAA
CCATTTGAGGAATCCCATTTGCTTGCCGATGGTGCTGTTTCTCATATCCTTGGTGTCACGCAGGAAGTTG
ACGTATTCGTTCAATCCAAACTCGTTGAAATAGTTGAACGTTGCATCCTCCTTGAACTCTTTGAGGTGGT
TCCTCACTGCTGCAAATTTTTCATAGGTGGATGCCGTCCAGTTATTCTGGTTACCGCACTCTTTTACAAA
CTCATCGAACACCTCCCAAAAGCTGACAGGGGCTTCTTCCGGCTGTTCTTCACTGGTGTCTTTCATTCTC
ATGTTGAAAGCTTCCTTCAACTGTTGGGTCGTTGGCATGACCTCCTGCACCTCAAATTCCTTGAAAATAT
TCTGGATTTCGGCATAGTATTTCAGCAAGTCCGTATTGATTTCGGCTGCACTTTGCTTTAGCTTGTTGGT
ACATCCGTTCTTTACCCGCTGCTTATCTGCATCCCATTTGGCTACGTCAATCCGGTAGCCCGTTGTAAAC
TCGATACGTTGGCTGGCAAAGATGACACGCATACGGATGGGTACGTTCTCTACGATTGGCACACCGTTCT
TTTTCCGGCTCTCCAATGCAAAAATGATGTTGCGCTTGATATTCATAATTGGGTGCGTTTGAAATTCTAC
ACCCAAATATACACCCAATTATTGAGATAGCAAAAGACATTTAGAAACATTTACTTTTACTCTATATTGT
AATTTACACTTGATTATCAGTCGTTTGCAGTTTTATGATATTCTGTGAAAGTATAAGTTCGAGAGCCTGT
CTCTCCGCAAAAAACGCTGAAAATCAGCAGATTGCAAAACAAACACCCTGTTTTACACCCAAGAATGTAA
AGTCGGGTGTTTTTGTTTTATTTAAGATAATACAACCACTACATAATAAAAGAGTAGCGATATTAAAAGA
ATCCGATGAGAAAAGACTAATATTTATCTATCCATTCAGTTTGATTTCTCAGGACTTTACATCGTCCTGA
AAGTATTTGTTGGTACCGGTACCGAGGACGCGACAGCTGCAGACGCGTTATGAGTAAACTTGGTCTGACA
GTTACCAATGCTTAATCAGTGAGGCACCTATCTCAGCGATCTGTCTATTTCGTTCATCCATAGTTGCCTG
ACTCCCCGTCGTGTAGATAACTACGATACGGGAGGGCTTACCATCTGGCCCCAGTGCTGCAATGATACCG
CGGGACCCACGCTCACCGGCTCCAGATTTATCAGCAATAAACCAGCCAGCCGGAAGGGCCGAGCGCAGAA
GTGGTCCTGCAACTTTATCCGCCTCCATCCAGTCTATTAATTGTTGCCGGGAAGCTAGAGTAAGTAGTTC
GCCAGTTAATAGTTTGCGCAACGTTGTTGCCATTGCTACAGGCATCGTGGTGTCACGCTCGTCGTTTGGT
ATGGCTTCATTCAGCTCCGGTTCCCAACGATCAAGGCGAGTTACATGATCCCCCATGTTGTGCAAAAAAG
CGGTTAGCTCCTTCGGTCCTCCGATCGTTGTCAGAAGTAAGTTGGCCGCAGTGTTATCACTCATGGTTAT
GGCAGCACTGCATAATTCTCTTACTGTCATGCCATCCGTAAGATGCTTTTCTGTGACTGGTGAGTACTCA
ACCAAGTCATTCTGAGAATAGTGTATGCGGCGACCGAGTTGCTCTTGCCCGGCGTCAATACGGGATAATA
CCGCGCCACATAGCAGAACTTTAAAAGTGCTCATCATTGGAAAACGTTCTTCGGGGCGAAAACTCTCAAG
GATCTTACCGCTGTTGAGATCCAGTTCGATGTAACCCACTCGTGCACCCAACTGATCTTCAGCATCTTTT
ACTTTCACCAGCGTTTCTGGGTGAGCAAAAACAGGAAGGCAAAATGCCGCAAAAAAGGGAATAAGGGCGA
CACGGAAATGTTGAATACTCATACTCTTCCTTTTTCAATCATGGCCGCGGGATTAAAAGTCGGGGATTGG
TGAACAAAAAGGTGTTTCTCTCTTTAAGAGAAATATCGTTTTGCTAAACAGTTGATATTGAGGTATCATT
TTATCGTAAAAGACATTTTTGCTCAACAATTGCTTGACGGAAATCAACAAATTTTAGCATTTTGTAAAAA
AGTCGCTATATAATTTGGTGAATTGGAGTTATTTTCATATTTTTGCATCCCGAAGAGTTTCTCTTAAAGA
GAGAAACATCTTTTGCATACCTTTTCCGACCGAATTTTTATGTCGTAAAGAGGGGCTTTGCAGGGGGTGG
ACTCAGAAAGATGAGAATAGATGACTATTGTAGTTGAAACACATAGAAAGTTGCTGATATACAGACCGAT
ACGCATATCGGGATGAACCATGAGTACGTTCTTTTCTCAAAAAACATAAATATTCGAAAAGAGATGCAAT
AAATTAAGGAGAGGTTATAATGAACAAAGTAAATATAAAAGATAGTCAAAATTTTATTACTTCAAAATAT
CACATAGAAAAAATAATGAATTGCATAAGTTTAGATGAAAAAGATAACATCTTTGAAATAGGTGCAGGGA
AAGGTCATTTTACTGCTGGATTGGTAAAGAGATGTAATTTTGTAACGGCGATAGAAATTGATTCTAAATT
ATGTGAGGTAACTCGTAATAAGCTCTTAAATTATCCTAACTATCAAATAGTAAATGATGATATACTGAAA
TTTACATTTCCTAGCCACAATCCATATAAAATATTTGGCAACATACCTTACAACATAAGCACAAATATAA
TTCGAAAAATTGTTTTTGAAAGTTCAGCCACAATAAGTTATTTAATAGTGGAATATGGTTTTGCTAAAAT
GTTATTAGATACAAACAGATCACTAGCATTGCTGTTAATGGCAGAGGTAGATATTTCTATATTAGCAAAA
ATTCCTAGGTATTATTTCCATCCAAAACCTAAAGTGGATAGCACATTAATTGTATTAAAAAGAAAGCCAG
CAAAAATGGCATTTAAAGAGAGAAAAAAATATGAAACTTTTGTAATGAAATGGGTTAACAAAGAGTACGA
AAAACTGTTTACAAAAAATCAATTTAATAAAGCTTTAAAACATGCGAGAATATATGATATAAACAATATT
AGTTTCGAACAATTTGTATCGCTATTTAATAGTTATAAAATATTTAACGGCTAAAAACAATAGGCCACAT
GCAACTGTAAATGTTTACGCGGGTACCGACACCGCGGTGGAGGGGAATTCCCATGTCAGCCGTTAAGTGT
TCCTGTGTCACTCAAAATTGCTTTGAGAGGCTCTAAGGGCTTCTCAGTGCGTTACATCCCTGGCTTGTTG
TCCACAACCGTTAAACCTTAAAAGCTTTAAAAGCCTTATATATTCTTTTTTTTCTTATAAAACTTAAAAC
CTTAGAGGCTATTTAAGTTGCTGATTTATATTAATTTTATTGTTCAAACATGAGAGCTTAGTACGTGAAA
CATGAGAGCTTAGTACGTTAGCCATGAGAGCTTAGTACGTTAGCCATGAGGGTTTAGTTCGTTAAACATG
AGAGCTTAGTACGTTAAACATGAGAGCTTAGTACGTGAAACATGAGAGCTTAGTACGTACTATCAACAGG
TTGAACTGCTGATCTTCAGATCCTCTACGCCGGACGCATCGTGGCCGGATCAATTCCGTTTTCCGCTGCA
TAACCCTGCTTCGGGGTCATTATAGCGATTTTTTCGGTATATCCATCCTTTTTCGCACGATATACAGGAT
TTTGCCAAAGGGTTCGTGTAGACTTTCCTTGGTGTATCCAACGGCGTCAGCCGGGCAGGATAGGTGAAGT
AGGCCCACCCGCGAGCGGGTGTTCCTTCTTCACTGTCCCTTATTCGCACCTGGCGGTGCTCAACGGGAAT
CCTGCTCTGCGAGGCTGGCCGGCTACCGCCGGCGTAACAGATGAGGGCAAGCGGATGGCTGATGAAACCA
AGCCAACCAGGAAGGGCAGCCCACCTATCACGGAATTGATCCCCCTCGAATTGGAATTCTAGCCTGGAAT
AGGGAAGCACCACATCACC
